Addgene plasmid #102719: PTP1B human
Purpose: human PTP1B catalytic domain (residues 1-301) in RP1B vector
Depositing lab: Wolfgang Peti. Depositing organization: University of Arizona. Publication: Conformational Rigidity and Protein Dynamics at Distinct Timescales Regulate PTP1B Activity and Allostery. Choy MS, Li Y, Machado LE, Kunze MB, Connors CR, Wei X, Lindorff-Larsen K, Page R, Peti W. Mol Cell. 2017 Feb 16;65(4):644-658.e5. doi: 10.1016/j.molcel.2017.01.014. PubMed 28212750.
Backbone
  Vector backbone: RP1B
  Backbone manufacturer: laboratory designed; pETRP1 modified
  Backbone size w/o insert (bp): 5336
  Total vector size (bp): 6239
  Vector type: Bacterial Expression
Growth in bacteria
  Bacterial resistance: Kanamycin, 50 μg/mL
  Growth temperature: 37°C
  Growth strain: DH5alpha
  Copy number: Low Copy
Gene/Insert
  Gene/Insert name: Protein Tyrosine Phosphatase 1B (PTP1B)
  Species: H. sapiens (human)
  Insert size (bp): 903
  Entrez Gene: PTPN1 (a.k.a. PTP1B)
  Promoter: T7
  Tag / fusion protein: 6xHis (N terminal on backbone)
  Cloning method: Restriction Enzyme; 5′ cloning site NheI (unknown if destroyed); 3′ cloning site NotI (unknown if destroyed)
  Sequencing primers: 5′ T7; 3′ T7-terminator
Terms and licenses: Academic/Nonprofit Terms; Industry Terms: Not Available to Industry
How to cite: PTP1B human was a gift from Wolfgang Peti (Addgene plasmid # 102719 ; http://n2t.net/addgene:102719 ; RRID:Addgene_102719)
