[The description below was written by a language model from this plasmid's Addgene catalogue record and pLannotate feature annotations shown in this document.]
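Description:
PTP1B human is a bacterial expression plasmid that carries the catalytic domain of human protein tyrosine phosphatase 1B (PTPN1, residues 1–301; a 903 bp insert) in RP1B, a laboratory-designed derivative of a pET-type vector. The catalogue gives a total size of about 6.2 kb, and the sequenced record is 6,219 nt. The plasmid is selected with kanamycin through an aph(3')-Ia KanR gene. It replicates from a ColE1/pBR322-type origin and retains the neighbouring bom and rop elements. Rop keeps copy number down, which agrees with the low-copy listing. An f1 origin is also present, and short tetracycline-resistance fragments are non-functional remnants of the pBR322 lineage.

The expression cassette follows the usual pET layout: a T7 promoter followed directly by a lac operator, the T7 gene 10 ribosome binding site, the tagged open reading frame and a T7 terminator. The plasmid's own lacI gene supplies repressor, so transcription stays off until IPTG is added in a host that expresses T7 RNA polymerase. The catalogue lists an N-terminal 6xHis tag contributed by the backbone. The feature table shows a short tag-like match just upstream of the PTPN1 coding region, which probably reflects that His tag. That match resembles a composite His/TEV tag, but the record does not explicitly state that a protease cleavage site is present. A His-tag fragment and a T7 gene 10-derived fragment are annotated downstream of the insert. The record does not say whether these are translated.

The insert was cloned between NheI and NotI sites. The construct is suited to producing recombinant PTP1B catalytic domain in E. coli with affinity purification, and the associated publication concerns the enzyme's dynamics, activity and allostery.
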