Features (pLannotate 1.2.2; 20 found; start..end, strand, type, name):
    165..182     +  CDS            9xHis (fragment): 9xHis affinity tag
    192..241     +  CDS            SET1 (fragment): solubility-enhancement tag derived from T7 phage gene 10B
    249..296     +  terminator     T7 terminator: transcription terminator for bacteriophage T7 RNA polymerase
    333..761     +  rep_origin     f1 ori (sequence partly withheld): f1 bacteriophage origin of replication; arrow indicates direction of (+) strand synthesis
    814..871     +  promoter       AmpR promoter (fragment): bla
    880..1695    -  CDS            KanR: aminoglycoside phosphotransferase; aph(3')-Ia; confers resistance to kanamycin in bacteria or G418 (Geneticin®) in eukaryotes
   1817..2405    +  rep_origin     ori: high-copy-number ColE1/pMB1/pBR322/pUC origin of replication
   2591..2730    -  misc_feature   bom: basis of mobility region from pBR322
   2832..3023    -  CDS            rop: Rop protein, which maintains plasmids at low copy number; rop
   3040..3420    +  CDS            YPB1_ECOLX: Protein predicted: Swiss-Prot protein existence level 4. From Escherichia coli.
   3492..3783    -  CDS            TcR (fragment): tetracycline efflux protein; tet; confers resistance to tetracycline
   3798..3819    -  protein_bind   CAP binding site: CAP binding activates transcription in the presence of cAMP. E. coli catabolite activator protein
   3832..4914    -  CDS            lacI: lac repressor; lacI; The lac repressor binds to the lac operator to inhibit transcription in E. coli. This inhibition can be relieved by adding lactose or isopropyl-β-D-thiogalactopyranoside (IPTG).
   4915..4992    -  promoter       lacI promoter: lacI
   5000..5279    -  CDS            TcR (fragment): tetracycline efflux protein; tet; confers resistance to tetracycline
   5301..5319    +  promoter       T7 promoter: promoter for bacteriophage T7 RNA polymerase
   5320..5344    +  protein_bind   lac operator: The lac repressor binds to the lac operator to inhibit transcription in E. coli. This inhibition can be relieved by adding lactose or isopropyl-β-D-thiogalactopyranoside (IPTG). lac repressor encoded by lacI
   5359..5381    +  RBS            RBS: efficient ribosome binding site from bacteriophage T7 gene 10 (Olins and Rangwala, 1989)
   5406..5422    +  CDS            capTEV™ (fragment): composite tag for in vivo biotinylation, TEV protease cleavage, and 6xHis tagging
   5457..140     +  CDS            PTPN1 (fragment) (across the origin) (sequence partly withheld): PTN1_HUMAN - Also known as PTP1B. Experimental evidence at protein level: Swiss-Prot protein existence level 1. Tyrosine-protein phosphatase which acts as a regulator of endoplasmic reticulum unfolded protein response. Mediates dephosphorylation of EIF2AK3/PERK; inactivating the protein kinase activity of EIF2AK3/PERK. May play an important role in CKII- and p60c- src-induced signal transduction cascades. May regulate the EFNA5-EPHA3 signaling pathway which modulates cell reorganization and cell-cell repulsion. May also regulate the hepatocyte growth factor receptor signaling pathway through d
>Addgene plasmid #102719 | PTP1B human | addgene full sequence | sequence record 199760 | Addgene NGS Result
[131 nt withheld, positions 1-131]
CTGGAGCCACACAATTGAGCGGCCGCACTCGAGCACCACCACCACCACCACTGAGATCCGGCTGCTAACA
AAGCCCGAAAGGAAGCTGAGTTGGCTGCTGCCACCGCTGAGCAATAACTAGCATAACCCCTTGGGGCCTC
TAAACGGGTCTTGAGGGGTTTTTTGCTGAAAGGAGGAACTATATCCGGATTGGCGAATGGG
[124 nt withheld, positions 333-456]
C
[91 nt withheld, positions 458-548]
A
[49 nt withheld, positions 550-598]
CCTTTGACGTTGGAGTCCACGTTCTTT
[37 nt withheld, positions 626-662]
ACCCTATCTCGGTCTATTCTTTTGATTTATAAGGGATTTTGCCGATTTCGGCCTATTGGTTAAAAAATGA
GCTGATTTAACAAAAATTTAACGCGAATTTTAACAAAATATTAACGCTTACAATTTAGGTGGCACTTTTC
GGGGAAATGTGCGCGGAACCCCTATTTGTTTATTTTTCTAAATACATTCAAATATGTATCCGCTCATGAA
TTAATTCTTAGAAAAACTCATCGAGCATCAAATGAAACTGCAATTTATTCATATCAGGATTATCAATACC
ATATTTTTGAAAAAGCCGTTTCTGTAATGAAGGAGAAAACTCACCGAGGCAGTTCCATAGGATGGCAAGA
TCCTGGTATCGGTCTGCGATTCCGACTCGTCCAACATCAATACAACCTATTAATTTCCCCTCGTCAAAAA
TAAGGTTATCAAGTGAGAAATCACCATGAGTGACGACTGAATCCGGTGAGAATGGCAAAAGTTTATGCAT
TTCTTTCCAGACTTGTTCAACAGGCCAGCCATTACGCTCGTCATCAAAATCACTCGCATCAACCAAACCG
TTATTCATTCGTGATTGCGCCTGAGCGAGACGAAATACGCGATCGCTGTTAAAAGGACAATTACAAACAG
GAATCGAATGCAACCGGCGCAGGAACACTGCCAGCGCATCAACAATATTTTCACCTGAATCAGGATATTC
TTCTAATACCTGGAATGCTGTTTTCCCGGGGATCGCAGTGGTGAGTAACCATGCATCATCAGGAGTACGG
ATAAAATGCTTGATGGTCGGAAGAGGCATAAATTCCGTCAGCCAGTTTAGTCTGACCATCTCATCTGTAA
CATCATTGGCAACGCTACCTTTGCCATGTTTCAGAAACAACTCTGGCGCATCGGGCTTCCCATACAATCG
ATAGATTGTCGCACCTGATTGCCCGACATTATCGCGAGCCCATTTATACCCATATAAATCAGCATCCATG
TTGGAATTTAATCGCGGCCTAGAGCAAGACGTTTCCCGTTGAATATGGCTCATAACACCCCTTGTATTAC
TGTTTATGTAAGCAGACAGTTTTATTGTTCATGACCAAAATCCCTTAACGTGAGTTTTCGTTCCACTGAG
CGTCAGACCCCGTAGAAAAGATCAAAGGATCTTCTTGAGATCCTTTTTTTCTGCGCGTAATCTGCTGCTT
GCAAACAAAAAAACCACCGCTACCAGCGGTGGTTTGTTTGCCGGATCAAGAGCTACCAACTCTTTTTCCG
AAGGTAACTGGCTTCAGCAGAGCGCAGATACCAAATACTGTCCTTCTAGTGTAGCCGTAGTTAGGCCACC
ACTTCAAGAACTCTGTAGCACCGCCTACATACCTCGCTCTGCTAATCCTGTTACCAGTGGCTGCTGCCAG
TGGCGATAAGTCGTGTCTTACCGGGTTGGACTCAAGACGATAGTTACCGGATAAGGCGCAGCGGTCGGGC
TGAACGGGGGGTTCGTGCACACAGCCCAGCTTGGAGCGAACGACCTACACCGAACTGAGATACCTACAGC
GTGAGCTATGAGAAAGCGCCACGCTTCCCGAAGGGAGAAAGGCGGACAGGTATCCGGTAAGCGGCAGGGT
CGGAACAGGAGAGCGCACGAGGGAGCTTCCAGGGGGAAACGCCTGGTATCTTTATAGTCCTGTCGGGTTT
CGCCACCTCTGACTTGAGCGTCGATTTTTGTGATGCTCGTCAGGGGGGCGGAGCCTATGGAAAAACGCCA
GCAACGCGGCCTTTTTACGGTTCCTGGCCTTTTGCTGGCCTTTTGCTCACATGTTCTTTCCTGCGTTATC
CCCTGATTCTGTGGATAACCGTATTACCGCCTTTGAGTGAGCTGATACCGCTCGCCGCAGCCGAACGACC
GAGCGCAGCGAGTCAGTGAGCGAGGAAGCGGAAGAGCGCCTGATGCGGTATTTTCTCCTTACGCATCTGT
GCGGTATTTCACACCGCAATGGTGCACTCTCAGTACAATCTGCTCTGATGCCGCATAGTTAAGCCAGTAT
ACACTCCGCTATCGCTACGTGACTGGGTCATGGCTGCGCCCCGACACCCGCCAACACCCGCTGACGCGCC
CTGACGGGCTTGTCTGCTCCCGGCATCCGCTTACAGACAAGCTGTGACCGTCTCCGGGAGCTGCATGTGT
CAGAGGTTTTCACCGTCATCACCGAAACGCGCGAGGCAGCTGCGGTAAAGCTCATCAGCGTGGTCGTGAA
GCGATTCACAGATGTCTGCCTGTTCATCCGCGTCCAGCTCGTTGAGTTTCTCCAGAAGCGTTAATGTCTG
GCTTCTGATAAAGCGGGCCATGTTAAGGGCGGTTTTTTCCTGTTTGGTCACTGATGCCTCCGTGTAAGGG
GGATTTCTGTTCATGGGGGTAATGATACCGATGAAACGAGAGAGGATGCTCACGATACGGGTTACTGATG
ATGAACATGCCCGGTTACTGGAACGTTGTGAGGGTAAACAACTGGCGGTATGGATGCGGCGGGACCAGAG
AAAAATCACTCAGGGTCAATGCCAGCGCTTCGTTAATACAGATGTAGGTGTTCCACAGGGTAGCCAGCAG
CATCCTGCGATGCAGATCCGGAACATAATGGTGCAGGGCGCTGACTTCCGCGTTTCCAGACTTTACGAAA
CACGGAAACCGAAGACCATTCATGTTGTTGCTCAGGTCGCAGACGTTTTGCAGCAGCAGTCGCTTCACGT
TCGCTCGCGTATCGGTGATTCATTCTGCTAACCAGTAAGGCAACCCCGCCAGCCTAGCCGGGTCCTCAAC
GACAGGAGCACGATCATGCGCACCCGTGGGGCCGCCATGCCGGCGATAATGGCCTGCTTCTCGCCGAAAC
GTTTGGTGGCGGGACCAGTGACGAAGGCTTGAGCGAGGGCGTGCAAGATTCCGAATACCGCAAGCGACAG
GCCGATCATCGTCGCGCTCCAGCGAAAGCGGTCCTCGCCGAAAATGACCCAGAGCGCTGCCGGCACCTGT
CCTACGAGTTGCATGATAAAGAAGACAGTCATAAGTGCGGCGACGATAGTCATGCCCCGCGCCCACCGGA
AGGAGCTGACTGGGTTGAAGGCTCTCAAGGGCATCGGTCGAGATCCCGGTGCCTAATGAGTGAGCTAACT
TACATTAATTGCGTTGCGCTCACTGCCCGCTTTCCAGTCGGGAAACCTGTCGTGCCAGCTGCATTAATGA
ATCGGCCAACGCGCGGGGAGAGGCGGTTTGCGTATTGGGCGCCAGGGTGGTTTTTCTTTTCACCAGTGAG
ACGGGCAACAGCTGATTGCCCTTCACCGCCTGGCCCTGAGAGAGTTGCAGCAAGCGGTCCACGCTGGTTT
GCCCCAGCAGGCGAAAATCCTGTTTGATGGTGGTTAACGGCGGGATATAACATGAGCTGTCTTCGGTATC
GTCGTATCCCACTACCGAGATATCCGCACCAACGCGCAGCCCGGACTCGGTAATGGCGCGCATTGCGCCC
AGCGCCATCTGATCGTTGGCAACCAGCATCGCAGTGGGAACGATGCCCTCATTCAGCATTTGCATGGTTT
GTTGAAAACCGGACATGGCACTCCAGTCGCCTTCCCGTTCCGCTATCGGCTGAATTTGATTGCGAGTGAG
ATATTTATGCCAGCCAGCCAGACGCAGACGCGCCGAGACAGAACTTAATGGGCCCGCTAACAGCGCGATT
TGCTGGTGACCCAATGCGACCAGATGCTCCACGCCCAGTCGCGTACCGTCTTCATGGGAGAAAATAATAC
TGTTGATGGGTGTCTGGTCAGAGACATCAAGAAATAACGCCGGAACATTAGTGCAGGCAGCTTCCACAGC
AATGGCATCCTGGTCATCCAGCGGATAGTTAATGATCAGCCCACTGACGCGTTGCGCGAGAAGATTGTGC
ACCGCCGCTTTACAGGCTTCGACGCCGCTTCGTTCTACCATCGACACCACCACGCTGGCACCCAGTTGAT
CGGCGCGAGATTTAATCGCCGCGACAATTTGCGACGGCGCGTGCAGGGCCAGACTGGAGGTGGCAACGCC
AATCAGCAACGACTGTTTGCCCGCCAGTTGTTGTGCCACGCGGTTGGGAATGTAATTCAGCTCCGCCATC
GCCGCTTCCACTTTTTCCCGCGTTTTCGCAGAAACGTGGCTGGCCTGGTTCACCACGCGGGAAACGGTCT
GATAAGAGACACCGGCATACTCTGCGACATCGTATAACGTTACTGGTTTCACATTCACCACCCTGAATTG
ACTCTCTTCCGGGCGCTATCATGCCATACCGCGAAAGGTTTTGCGCCATTCGATGGTGTCCGGGATCTCG
ACGCTCTCCCTTATGCGACTCCTGCATTAGGAAGCAGCCCAGTAGTAGGTTGAGGCCGTTGAGCACCGCC
GCCGCAAGGAATGGTGCATGCAAGGAGATGGCGCCCAACAGTCCCCCGGCCACGGGGCCTGCCACCATAC
CCACGCCGAAACAAGCGCTCATGAGCCCGAAGTGGCGAGCCCGATCTTCCCCATCGGTGATGTCGGCGAT
ATAGGCGCCAGCAACCGCACCTGTGGCGCCGGTGATGCCGGCCACGATGCGTCCGGCGTAGAGGATCGAG
ATCTCGATCCCGCGAAATTAATACGACTCACTATAGGGGAATTGTGAGCGGATAACAATTCCCCTCTAGA
AATAATTTTGTTTAACTTTAAGAAGGAGATATACCATGGGCTCTGATAAAATTCATCATCATCATCATCA
CGAAAATCTTTATTTTCAAGGTCATATGGCTAGC
[763 nt withheld, positions 5457-6219]
